>Addgene plasmid #153021 | pMGE-T7 | addgene full sequence | sequence record 300787 | Addgene NGS Result
TAATACGACTCACTATAGGGGAATTGTGAGCGGATAACAATTTGCGCAAGAAGGAGATAGATATCTGCAC
TGAGTGAAGCAACCCCGCGGGGCCTCTTCGGGGGTCTCGCGGGGTTTTTTGCTGAAAGCAAATAAAACGA
AAGGCTCAGTCGAAAGACTGGGCCTTTCGTTTTATCCTCGCGTAACCCCTTGGGGCCTCTAAACGGGTCT
TGAGGGGTTTTTTGAAACTAATACGACTCACTATAGGGGAATTGTGAGCGGATAACAATTTAAATTCCTT
AATTAAGGATCCCAACTCAGCAAAAGTTCGATTTATTCAACAAAGCCACGTTGTGTCTCAAAATCTCTGA
TGTTACATTGCACAAGATAAAAATATATCATCATGAACAATAAAACTGTCTGCTTACATAAACAGTAATA
CAAGGGGTGTTATGAGCCATATTCAACGGGAAACGTCTTGCTCGAGGCCGCATTTAAATTCCAACATGGA
TGCTGATTTATATGGGTATAAATGGGCTCGCGATAATGTCGGGCAATCAGGTGCGACAATCTATCGATTG
TATGGGAAGCCCGATGCGCCAGAGTTGTTTCTGAAACATGGCAAAGGTAGCGTTGCCAATGATGTTACAG
ATGAGATGGTCCGTTTAAACTGGCTGACGGAATTTATGCCTCTTCCGACCATCAAGCATTTTATCCGTAC
TCCTGATGATGCATGGTTACTCACCACTGCGATCCCCGGGAAAACAGCATTCCAGGTATTAGAAGAATAT
CCTGATTCAGGTGAAAATATTGTTGATGCGCTGGCAGTGTTCCTGCGCCGGTTGCATTCGATTCCTGTTT
GTAATTGTCCTTTTAACAGCGATCGCGTATTTCGTCTCGCTCAGGCGCAATCACGAATGAATAACGGTTT
GGTTGATGCGAGTGATTTTGATGACGAGCGTAATGGCTGGCCTGTTGAACAAGTCTGGAAAGAAATGCAT
AAGCTTTTGCCATTCTCACCGGATTCAGTCGTCACTCATGGTGATTTCTCACTTGATAACCTTATTTTTG
ACGAGGGGAAATTAATAGGTTGTATTGATGTTGGACGAGTCGGAATCGCAGACCGATACCAGGATCTTGC
CATCCTATGGAACTGCCTCGGTGAGTTTTCTCCTTCATTACAGAAACGGCTTTTTCAAAAATATGGTATT
GATAATCCTGATATGAATAAATTGCAGTTTCATTTGATGCTCGATGAGTTTTTCTAATCAGAATTGGTTA
ATTGGTTGTAACACTGGCAGAGCATTACGCTGACTTGACGCGGCGAGCGGTATCAGCTCACTCAAAGGCG
GTAATACGGTTATCCACAGAATCAGGGGATAACGCAGGAAAGAACATGTGAGCAAAAGGCCAGCAAAAGG
CCAGGAACCGTAAAAAGGCCGCGTTGCTGGCGTTTTTCCATAGGCTCCGCCCCCCTGACGAGCATCACAA
AAATCGACGCTCAAGTCAGAGGTGGCGAAACCCGACAGGACTATAAAGATACCAGGCGTTTCCCCCTGGA
AGCTCCCTCGTGCGCTCTCCTGTTCCGACCCTGCCGCTTACCGGATACCTGTCCGCCTTTCTCCCTTCGG
GAAGCGTGGCGCTTTCTCATAGCTCACGCTGTAGGTATCTCAGTTCGGTGTAGGTCGTTCGCTCCAAGCT
GGGCTGTGTGCACGAACCCCCCGTTCAGCCCGACCGCTGCGCCTTATCCGGTAACTATCGTCTTGAGTCC
AACCCGGTAAGACACGACTTATCGCCACTGGCAGCAGCCACTGGTAACAGGATTAGCAGAGCGAGGTATG
TAGGCGGTGCTACAGAGTTCTTGAAGTGGTGGCCTAACTACGGCTACACTAGAAGAACAGTATTTGGTAT
CTGCGCTCTGCTGAAGCCAGTTACCTTCGGAAAAAGAGTTGGTAGCTCTTGATCCGGCAAACAAACCACC
GCTGGTAGCGGTGGTTTTTTTGTTTGCAAGCAGCAGATTACGCGCAGAAAAAAAGGATCTCAAGAAGATC
CTTTGATCTTTTCTACGGGGTCTGACGCTCAGTGGAACGAAAACTCACGTTAAGGGATTTTGGTTCTAGA
GTTTAAAC
Features (pLannotate 1.2.2; 8 found; start..end, strand, type, name):
      1..19      +  promoter       T7 promoter: promoter for bacteriophage T7 RNA polymerase
     24..40      +  protein_bind   lac operator: The lac repressor binds to the lac operator to inhibit transcription in E. coli. This inhibition can be relieved by adding lactose or isopropyl-β-D-thiogalactopyranoside (IPTG). lac repressor encoded by lacI
    129..175     +  terminator     rrnB T1 terminator: transcription terminator T1 from the E. coli rrnB gene
    183..224     +  terminator     T7 terminator (fragment): transcription terminator for bacteriophage T7 RNA polymerase
    229..247     +  promoter       T7 promoter: promoter for bacteriophage T7 RNA polymerase
    252..268     +  protein_bind   lac operator: The lac repressor binds to the lac operator to inhibit transcription in E. coli. This inhibition can be relieved by adding lactose or isopropyl-β-D-thiogalactopyranoside (IPTG). lac repressor encoded by lacI
    432..1247    +  CDS            KanR: aminoglycoside phosphotransferase; aph(3')-Ia; confers resistance to kanamycin in bacteria or G418 (Geneticin®) in eukaryotes
   1435..2023    -  rep_origin     ori: high-copy-number ColE1/pMB1/pBR322/pUC origin of replication
