[The description below was written by a language model from this plasmid's Addgene catalogue record and pLannotate feature annotations shown in this document.]
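Description:
pMGE-T7 is a compact empty-backbone bacterial expression vector (about 2.1 kb in the sequenced record) designed as a single-plasmid system for expressing several genes at once in E. coli. It derives from the small pVV.01 backbone, which was modified by inserting T7 promoters, lac operator sequences and transcription terminators. The plasmid replicates from a high-copy ColE1/pUC-type origin and is selected with kanamycin through an aph(3')-Ia aminoglycoside phosphotransferase (KanR) gene.

The annotated expression region contains two tandem T7 promoter–lac operator units in the same orientation. The first is followed by a short gap and then an rrnB T1 terminator and a T7 terminator fragment. The second promoter–operator pair lies just downstream, ahead of the KanR cassette. Each gene introduced is therefore meant to sit under its own T7/lacO control element, so that transcription depends on T7 RNA polymerase and is held off by lac repressor until relieved by IPTG or lactose. No lacI gene or T7 RNA polymerase gene is annotated on the plasmid, so both would presumably have to be supplied by the expression host. No ribosome binding site, tag or reporter is annotated, and the vector carries no insert as deposited.

Genes are added by Gibson assembly. The associated work concerns the rational design of flavonoid production routes by combinatorial and precursor-directed biosynthesis, which suggests the vector's use for assembling multi-enzyme biosynthetic pathways on one plasmid with independent, inducible transcription units.
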