Addgene plasmid #153021: pMGE-T7
Purpose: (Empty Backbone) Single-plasmid multi-gene expression system. Each genes under the control of a T7 and the lacO promoter sequences.
Depositing lab: Vito Valiante. Depositing organization: Leibniz-Institut fuer Naturstoff-Forschung und Infektionsbiologie, Hans-Knoell-Institut (HKI). Publication: Rational design of flavonoid production routes using combinatorial and precursor-directed biosynthesis. Kufs JE, Hoefgen S, Rautschek J, Bissell AU, Graf C, Fiedler J, Braga D, Regestein L, Rosenbaum MA, Thiele J, Valiante V. ACS Synth Biol. 2020 Jun 11. doi: 10.1021/acssynbio.0c00172. PubMed 32525654.
Backbone
  Vector backbone: pVV.01
  Backbone manufacturer: Vito Valiante
  Backbone size (bp): 1820
  Modifications to backbone: Insertion of T7 promoters, LacO sequences, and terminators
  Vector type: Bacterial Expression
  Promoter: T7
Growth in bacteria
  Bacterial resistance: Kanamycin, 50 μg/mL
  Growth temperature: 37°C
  Growth strain: DH5alpha
  Copy number: High Copy
Gene/Insert
  Cloning method: Gibson Cloning
Terms and licenses: Academic/Nonprofit Terms; Industry Terms: Not Available to Industry
How to cite: pMGE-T7 was a gift from Vito Valiante (Addgene plasmid # 153021 ; http://n2t.net/addgene:153021 ; RRID:Addgene_153021)
